>Addgene plasmid #142378 | TFORF1347 | addgene full sequence | sequence record 397153 | Addgene NGS Result
TTAATGTAGTCTTATGCAATACTCTTGTAGTCTTGCAACATGGTAACGATGAGTTAGCAACATGCCTTAC
AAGGAGAGAAAAAGCACCGTGCATGCCGATTGGTGGAAGTAAGGTGGTACGATCGTGCCTTATTAGGAAG
GCAACAGACGGGTCTGACATGGATTGGACGAACCACTGAATTGCCGCATTGCAGAGATATTGTATTTAAG
TGCCTAGCTCGATACATAAACGGGTCTCTCTGGTTAGACCAGATCTGAGCCTGGGAGCTCTCTGGCTAAC
TAGGGAACCCACTGCTTAAGCCTCAATAAAGCTTGCCTTGAGTGCTTCAAGTAGTGTGTGCCCGTCTGTT
GTGTGACTCTGGTAACTAGAGATCCCTCAGACCCTTTTAGTCAGTGTGGAAAATCTCTAGCAGTGGCGCC
CGAACAGGGACTTGAAAGCGAAAGGGAAACCAGAGGAGCTCTCTCGACGCAGGACTCGGCTTGCTGAAGC
GCGCACGGCAAGAGGCGAGGGGCGGCGACTGGTGAGTACGCCAAAAATTTTGACTAGCGGAGGCTAGAAG
GAGAGAGATGGGTGCGAGAGCGTCAGTATTAAGCGGGGGAGAATTAGATCGCGATGGGAAAAAATTCGGT
TAAGGCCAGGGGGAAAGAAAAAATATAAATTAAAACATATAGTATGGGCAAGCAGGGAGCTAGAACGATT
CGCAGTTAATCCTGGCCTGTTAGAAACATCAGAAGGCTGTAGACAAATACTGGGACAGCTACAACCATCC
CTTCAGACAGGATCAGAAGAACTTAGATCATTATATAATACAGTAGCAACCCTCTATTGTGTGCATCAAA
GGATAGAGATAAAAGACACCAAGGAAGCTTTAGACAAGATAGAGGAAGAGCAAAACAAAAGTAAGACCAC
CGCACAGCAAGCGGCCGCTGATCTTCAGACCTGGAGGAGGAGATATGAGGGACAATTGGAGAAGTGAATT
ATATAAATATAAAGTAGTAAAAATTGAACCATTAGGAGTAGCACCCACCAAGGCAAAGAGAAGAGTGGTG
CAGAGAGAAAAAAGAGCAGTGGGAATAGGAGCTTTGTTCCTTGGGTTCTTGGGAGCAGCAGGAAGCACTA
TGGGCGCAGCGTCAATGACGCTGACGGTACAGGCCAGACAATTATTGTCTGGTATAGTGCAGCAGCAGAA
CAATTTGCTGAGGGCTATTGAGGCGCAACAGCATCTGTTGCAACTCACAGTCTGGGGCATCAAGCAGCTC
CAGGCAAGAATCCTGGCTGTGGAAAGATACCTAAAGGATCAACAGCTCCTGGGGATTTGGGGTTGCTCTG
GAAAACTCATTTGCACCACTGCTGTGCCTTGGAATGCTAGTTGGAGTAATAAATCTCTGGAACAGATTTG
GAATCACACGACCTGGATGGAGTGGGACAGAGAAATTAACAATTACACAAGCTTAATACACTCCTTAATT
GAAGAATCGCAAAACCAGCAAGAAAAGAATGAACAAGAATTATTGGAATTAGATAAATGGGCAAGTTTGT
GGAATTGGTTTAACATAACAAATTGGCTGTGGTATATAAAATTATTCATAATGATAGTAGGAGGCTTGGT
AGGTTTAAGAATAGTTTTTGCTGTACTTTCTATAGTGAATAGAGTTAGGCAGGGATATTCACCATTATCG
TTTCAGACCCACCTCCCAACCCCGAGGGGACCCATGCATTGCATCTCAATTAGTCAGCAACCAGGTGTGG
AAAGTCCCCAGGCTCCCCAGCAGGCAGAAGTATGCAAAGCATGCGTCTCAATTAGTCAGCAACCATAGTC
CCGCCCCTAACTCCGCCCATCCCGCCCCTAACTCCGCCCAGTTCCGCCCATTCTCCGCCCCATGGCTGAC
TAATTTTTTTTATTTATGCAGAGGCCGAGGCCGCCTCGGCCTCTGAGCTATTCCAGAAGTAGTGAGGAGG
CTTTTTTGGAGGCCTAGGCTTTTGCAAAAAGCTTTCTAGAGGTACCACCGGAGCTTACCATGACCGAGTA
CAAGCCCACGGTGCGCCTCGCCACCCGCGACGACGTCCCCAGGGCCGTACGCACCCTCGCCGCCGCGTTC
GCCGACTACCCCGCCACGCGCCACACCGTCGATCCGGACCGCCACATCGAGCGGGTCACCGAGCTGCAAG
AACTCTTCCTCACGCGCGTCGGGCTCGACATCGGCAAGGTGTGGGTCGCGGACGACGGCGCCGCCGTGGC
GGTCTGGACCACGCCGGAGAGCGTCGAAGCGGGGGCGGTGTTCGCCGAGATCGGCCCGCGCATGGCCGAG
TTGAGCGGTTCCCGGCTGGCCGCGCAGCAACAGATGGAAGGCCTCCTGGCGCCGCACCGGCCCAAGGAGC
CCGCGTGGTTCCTGGCCACCGTCGGCGTCTCGCCCGACCACCAGGGCAAGGGTCTGGGCAGCGCCGTCGT
GCTCCCCGGAGTGGAGGCGGCCGAGCGCGCCGGGGTGCCCGCCTTCCTGGAGACCTCCGCGCCCCGCAAC
CTCCCCTTCTACGAGCGGCTCGGCTTCACCGTCACCGCCGACGTCGAGGTGCCCGAAGGACCGCGCACCT
GGTGCATGACCCGCAAGCCCGGTGCCAGTTAACGAATTCTAGATCTTGAGACAAATGGCAGTATTCATCC
ACAATTTTAAAAGAAAAGGGGGGATTGGGGGGTACAGTGCAGGGGAAAGAATAGTAGACATAATAGCAAC
AGACATACAAACTAAAGAATTACAAAAACAAATTACAAAAATTCAAAATTTTCGGGTTTATTACAGGGAC
AGCAGAGATCCACTTTGGCGCCGGCTCGAGGCCTGCAGGTGCAAAGATGGATAAAGTTTTAAACAGAGAG
GAATCTTTGCAGCTAATGGACCTTCTAGGTCTTGAAAGGAGTGGGAATTGGCTCCGGTGCCCGTCAGTGG
GCAGAGCGCACATCGCCCACAGTCCCCGAGAAGTTGGGGGGAGGGGTCGGCAATTGAACCGGTGCCTAGA
GAAGGTGGCGCGGGGTAAACTGGGAAAGTGATGTCGTGTACTGGCTCCGCCTTTTTCCCGAGGGTGGGGG
AGAACCGTATATAAGTGCAGTAGTCGCCGTGAACGTTCTTTTTCGCAACGGGTTTGCCGCCAGAACACAG
GTAAGTGCCGTGTGTGGTTCCCGCGGGCCTGGCCTCTTTACGGGTTATGGCCCTTGCGTGCCTTGAATTA
CTTCCACCTGGCTGCAGTACGTGATTCTTGATCCCGAGCTTCGGGTTGGAAGTGGGTGGGAGAGTTCGAG
GCCTTGCGCTTAAGGAGCCCCTTCGCCTCGTGCTTGAGTTGAGGCCTGGCCTGGGCGCTGGGGCCGCCGC
GTGCGAATCTGGTGGCACCTTCGCGCCTGTCTCGCTGCTTTCGATAAGTCTCTAGCCATTTAAAATTTTT
GATGACCTGCTGCGACGCTTTTTTTCTGGCAAGATAGTCTTGTAAATGCGGGCCAAGATCTGCACACTGG
TATTTCGGTTTTTGGGGCCGCGGGCGGCGACGGGGCCCGTGCGTCCCAGCGCACATGTTCGGCGAGGCGG
GGCCTGCGAGCGCGGCCACCGAGAATCGGACGGGGGTAGTCTCAAGCTGGCCGGCCTGCTCTGGTGCCTG
GCCTCGCGCCGCCGTGTATCGCCCCGCCCTGGGCGGCAAGGCTGGCCCGGTCGGCACCAGTTGCGTGAGC
GGAAAGATGGCCGCTTCCCGGCCCTGCTGCAGGGAGCTCAAAATGGAGGACGCGGCGCTCGGGAGAGCGG
GCGGGTGAGTCACCCACACAAAGGAAAAGGGCCTTTCCGTCCTCAGCCGTCGCTTCATGTGACTCCACGG
AGTACCGGGCGCCGTCCAGGCACCTCGATTAGTTCTCGAGCTTTTGGAGTACGTCGTCTTTAGGTTGGGG
GGAGGGGTTTTATGCGATGGAGTTTCCCCACACTGAGTGGGTGGAGACTGAAGTTAGGCCAGCTTGGCAC
TTGATGTAATTCTCCTTGGAATTTGCCCTTTTTGAGTTTGGATCTTGGTTCATTCTCAAGCCTCAGACAG
TGGTTCAAAGTTTTTTTCTTCCATTTCAGGTGTCGTGAGGCTAGCACCGCCACC
[363 nt withheld, positions 4115-4477]
TAGTAATGAACTAGTCCGTAACTTGAAAGTATTTCGATTTCTTGGCTTTATATATCTTGTGGAAAGGACG
AGGCAAGATTATACCACATCTTCCTACGCGTTAAGTCGACAATCAACCTCTGGATTACAAAATTTGTGAA
AGATTGACTGGTATTCTTAACTATGTTGCTCCTTTTACGCTATGTGGATACGCTGCTTTAATGCCTTTGT
ATCATGCTATTGCTTCCCGTATGGCTTTCATTTTCTCCTCCTTGTATAAATCCTGGTTGCTGTCTCTTTA
TGAGGAGTTGTGGCCCGTTGTCAGGCAACGTGGCGTGGTGTGCACTGTGTTTGCTGACGCAACCCCCACT
GGTTGGGGCATTGCCACCACCTGTCAGCTCCTTTCCGGGACTTTCGCTTTCCCCCTCCCTATTGCCACGG
CGGAACTCATCGCCGCCTGCCTTGCCCGCTGCTGGACAGGGGCTCGGCTGTTGGGCACTGACAATTCCGT
GGTGTTGTCGGGGAAATCATCGTCCTTTCCTTGGCTGCTCGCCTGTGTTGCCACCTGGATTCTGCGCGGG
ACGTCCTTCTGCTACGTCCCTTCGGCCCTCAATCCAGCGGACCTTCCTTCCCGCGGCCTGCTGCCGGCTC
TGCGGCCTCTTCCGCGTCTTCGCCTTCGCCCTCAGACGAGTCGGATCTCCCTTTGGGCCGCCTCCCCGCG
TCGACTTTAAGACCAATGACTTACAAGGCAGCTGTAGATCTTAGCCACTTTTTAAAAGAAAAGGGGGGAC
TGGAAGGGCTAATTCACTCCCAACGAAGACAAGATCTGCTTTTTGCTTGTACTGGGTCTCTCTGGTTAGA
CCAGATCTGAGCCTGGGAGCTCTCTGGCTAACTAGGGAACCCACTGCTTAAGCCTCAATAAAGCTTGCCT
TGAGTGCTTCAAGTAGTGTGTGCCCGTCTGTTGTGTGACTCTGGTAACTAGAGATCCCTCAGACCCTTTT
AGTCAGTGTGGAAAATCTCTAGCAGTACGTATAGTAGTTCATGTCATCTTATTATTCAGTATTTATAACT
TGCAAAGAAATGAATATCAGAGAGTGAGAGGAACTTGTTTATTGCAGCTTATAATGGTTACAAATAAAGC
AATAGCATCACAAATTTCACAAATAAAGCATTTTTTTCACTGCATTCTAGTTGTGGTTTGTCCAAACTCA
TCAATGTATCTTATCATGTCTGGCTCTAGCTATCCCGCCCCTAACTCCGCCCATCCCGCCCCTAACTCCG
CCCAGTTCCGCCCATTCTCCGCCCCATGGCTGACTAATTTTTTTTATTTATGCAGAGGCCGAGGCCGCCT
CGGCCTCTGAGCTATTCCAGAAGTAGTGAGGAGGCTTTTTTGGAGGCCTAGGGACGTACCCAATTCGCCC
TATAGTGAGTCGTATTACGCGCGCTCACTGGCCGTCGTTTTACAACGTCGTGACTGGGAAAACCCTGGCG
TTACCCAACTTAATCGCCTTGCAGCACATCCCCCTTTCGCCAGCTGGCGTAATAGCGAAGAGGCCCGCAC
CGATCGCCCTTCCCAACAGTTGCGCAGCCTGAATGGCGAATGGG
[124 nt withheld, positions 6062-6185]
C
[91 nt withheld, positions 6187-6277]
A
[49 nt withheld, positions 6279-6327]
CCTTTGACGTTGGAGTCCACGTTCTTT
[37 nt withheld, positions 6355-6391]
ACCCTATCTCGGTCTATTCTTTTGATTTATAAGGGATTTTGCCGATTTCGGCCTATTGGTTAAAAAATGA
GCTGATTTAACAAAAATTTAACGCGAATTTTAACAAAATATTAACGCTTACAATTTAGGTGGCACTTTTC
GGGGAAATGTGCGCGGAACCCCTATTTGTTTATTTTTCTAAATACATTCAAATATGTATCCGCTCATGAG
ACAATAACCCTGATAAATGCTTCAATAATATTGAAAAAGGAAGAGTATGAGTATTCAACATTTCCGTGTC
GCCCTTATTCCCTTTTTTGCGGCATTTTGCCTTCCTGTTTTTGCTCACCCAGAAACGCTGGTGAAAGTAA
AAGATGCTGAAGATCAGTTGGGTGCACGAGTGGGTTACATCGAACTGGATCTCAACAGCGGTAAGATCCT
TGAGAGTTTTCGCCCCGAAGAACGTTTTCCAATGATGAGCACTTTTAAAGTTCTGCTATGTGGCGCGGTA
TTATCCCGTATTGACGCCGGGCAAGAGCAACTCGGTCGCCGCATACACTATTCTCAGAATGACTTGGTTG
AGTACTCACCAGTCACAGAAAAGCATCTTACGGATGGCATGACAGTAAGAGAATTATGCAGTGCTGCCAT
AACCATGAGTGATAACACTGCGGCCAACTTACTTCTGACAACGATCGGAGGACCGAAGGAGCTAACCGCT
TTTTTGCACAACATGGGGGATCATGTAACTCGCCTTGATCGTTGGGAACCGGAGCTGAATGAAGCCATAC
CAAACGACGAGCGTGACACCACGATGCCTGTAGCAATGGCAACAACGTTGCGCAAACTATTAACTGGCGA
ACTACTTACTCTAGCTTCCCGGCAACAATTAATAGACTGGATGGAGGCGGATAAAGTTGCAGGACCACTT
CTGCGCTCGGCCCTTCCGGCTGGCTGGTTTATTGCTGATAAATCTGGAGCCGGTGAGCGTGGGTCTCGCG
GTATCATTGCAGCACTGGGGCCAGATGGTAAGCCCTCCCGTATCGTAGTTATCTACACGACGGGGAGTCA
GGCAACTATGGATGAACGAAATAGACAGATCGCTGAGATAGGTGCCTCACTGATTAAGCATTGGTAACTG
TCAGACCAAGTTTACTCATATATACTTTAGATTGATTTAAAACTTCATTTTTAATTTAAAAGGATCTAGG
TGAAGATCCTTTTTGATAATCTCATGACCAAAATCCCTTAACGTGAGTTTTCGTTCCACTGAGCGTCAGA
CCCCGTAGAAAAGATCAAAGGATCTTCTTGAGATCCTTTTTTTCTGCGCGTAATCTGCTGCTTGCAAACA
AAAAAACCACCGCTACCAGCGGTGGTTTGTTTGCCGGATCAAGAGCTACCAACTCTTTTTCCGAAGGTAA
CTGGCTTCAGCAGAGCGCAGATACCAAATACTGTTCTTCTAGTGTAGCCGTAGTTAGGCCACCACTTCAA
GAACTCTGTAGCACCGCCTACATACCTCGCTCTGCTAATCCTGTTACCAGTGGCTGCTGCCAGTGGCGAT
AAGTCGTGTCTTACCGGGTTGGACTCAAGACGATAGTTACCGGATAAGGCGCAGCGGTCGGGCTGAACGG
GGGGTTCGTGCACACAGCCCAGCTTGGAGCGAACGACCTACACCGAACTGAGATACCTACAGCGTGAGCT
ATGAGAAAGCGCCACGCTTCCCGAAGGGAGAAAGGCGGACAGGTATCCGGTAAGCGGCAGGGTCGGAACA
GGAGAGCGCACGAGGGAGCTTCCAGGGGGAAACGCCTGGTATCTTTATAGTCCTGTCGGGTTTCGCCACC
TCTGACTTGAGCGTCGATTTTTGTGATGCTCGTCAGGGGGGCGGAGCCTATGGAAAAACGCCAGCAACGC
GGCCTTTTTACGGTTCCTGGCCTTTTGCTGGCCTTTTGCTCACATGTTCTTTCCTGCGTTATCCCCTGAT
TCTGTGGATAACCGTATTACCGCCTTTGAGTGAGCTGATACCGCTCGCCGCAGCCGAACGACCGAGCGCA
GCGAGTCAGTGAGCGAGGAAGCGGAAGAGCGCCCAATACGCAAACCGCCTCTCCCCGCGCGTTGGCCGAT
TCATTAATGCAGCTGGCACGACAGGTTTCCCGACTGGAAAGCGGGCAGTGAGCGCAACGCAATTAATGTG
AGTTAGCTCACTCATTAGGCACCCCAGGCTTTACACTTTATGCTTCCGGCTCGTATGTTGTGTGGAATTG
TGAGCGGATAACAATTTCACACAGGAAACAGCTATGACCATGATTACGCCAAGCGCGCAATTAACCCTCA
CTAAAGGGAACAAAAGCTGGAGCTGCAAGC
Features (pLannotate 1.2.2; 31 found; start..end, strand, type, name):
      5..231     +  promoter       RSV promoter: Rous sarcoma virus enhancer/promoter
    232..412     +  LTR            5' LTR (truncated): truncated 5' long terminal repeat (LTR) from HIV-1
    459..584     +  misc_feature   HIV-1 Ψ: packaging signal of human immunodeficiency virus type 1
    568..931     +  CDS            HIV-1 gag (fragment): gag protein from human immunodeficiency virus 1; gag
   1077..1310    +  misc_feature   RRE: The Rev response element (RRE) of HIV-1 allows for Rev-dependent mRNA export from the nucleus to the cytoplasm.
   1687..1713    +  CDS            Rev (fragment): human immunodeficiency virus 1 (HIV-1) Rev protein; rev; enhances nuclear export of unspliced and incompletely spliced viral mRNAs
   1720..1743    +  promoter       SV40 promoter (fragment): SV40 early promoter
   1744..1815    +  promoter       SV40 promoter (fragment): SV40 enhancer and early promoter
   1839..1974    +  rep_origin     SV40 ori: SV40 origin of replication
   2020..2616    +  CDS            PuroR (fragment): puromycin N-acetyltransferase; pac from Streptomyces; confers resistance to puromycin
   2665..2782    +  misc_feature   cPPT/CTS: central polypurine tract and central termination sequence of HIV-1
   2847..2913    +  CDS            small t antigen (fragment): SV40 (simian virus 40) small t antigen
   2920..4098    +  promoter       EF-1α promoter: strong constitutive promoter for human elongation factor EF-1α
   4115..4477    +  CDS            RPA3 (sequence withheld): RFA3_HUMAN - Also known as REPA3, RPA14. Experimental evidence at protein level: Swiss-Prot protein existence level 1. As part of the heterotrimeric replication protein A complex (RPA/RP-A), binds and stabilizes single-stranded DNA intermediates that form during DNA replication or upon DNA stress. It prevents their reannealing and in parallel, recruits and activates different proteins and complexes involved in DNA metabolism. Thereby, it plays an essential role both in DNA replication and the cellular response to DNA damage (PubMed:9430682). In the cellular response to DNA damage, the RPA comp
   4493..4546    +  promoter       U6 promoter (fragment): RNA polymerase III promoter for human U6 snRNA
   4588..5176    +  misc_feature   WPRE: woodchuck hepatitis virus posttranscriptional regulatory element
   5227..5246    +  misc_feature   cPPT/CTS (fragment): central polypurine tract and central termination sequence of HIV-1
   5248..5481    +  LTR            3' LTR (ΔU3): self-inactivating 3' long terminal repeat (LTR) from HIV-1
   5559..5680    +  polyA_signal   SV40 poly(A) signal: SV40 polyadenylation signal
   5720..5855    +  rep_origin     SV40 ori: SV40 origin of replication
   5876..5894    -  promoter       T7 promoter: promoter for bacteriophage T7 RNA polymerase
   5902..6057    +  CDS            lacZα (fragment): LacZα fragment of β-galactosidase; lacZ fragment
   6062..6490    +  rep_origin     f1 ori (sequence partly withheld): f1 bacteriophage origin of replication; arrow indicates direction of (+) strand synthesis
   6543..6647    +  promoter       AmpR promoter: bla
   6648..7508    +  CDS            AmpR: β-lactamase; bla; confers resistance to ampicillin, carbenicillin, and related antibiotics
   7679..8267    +  rep_origin     ori: high-copy-number ColE1/pMB1/pBR322/pUC origin of replication
   8450..8542    +  CDS            lacI (fragment): lac repressor; lacI; The lac repressor binds to the lac operator to inhibit transcription in E. coli. This inhibition can be relieved by adding lactose or isopropyl-β-D-thiogalactopyranoside (IPTG).
   8555..8576    +  protein_bind   CAP binding site: CAP binding activates transcription in the presence of cAMP. E. coli catabolite activator protein
   8591..8621    +  promoter       lac promoter: promoter for the E. coli lac operon
   8629..8645    +  protein_bind   lac operator: The lac repressor binds to the lac operator to inhibit transcription in E. coli. This inhibition can be relieved by adding lactose or isopropyl-β-D-thiogalactopyranoside (IPTG). lac repressor encoded by lacI
   8690..8708    +  promoter       T3 promoter: promoter for bacteriophage T3 RNA polymerase
