[The description below was written by a language model from this plasmid's Addgene catalogue record and pLannotate feature annotations shown in this document.]
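Description:
TFORF1347 is a third-generation-style, self-inactivating lentiviral expression plasmid built on the pLX_TRC317 backbone, one member of a barcoded library of human transcription factor ORFs. It is maintained in E. coli through a high-copy ColE1/pUC-type origin with ampicillin resistance (AmpR), and also carries an f1 origin and remnants of a lacZα/lac promoter cloning region flanked by T7 and T3 promoters. Because of its repeated LTR sequences, the depositor notes a risk of recombination during propagation.

The viral genome is transcribed in packaging cells from a chimeric RSV promoter fused to a truncated HIV-1 5' LTR, followed by the Ψ packaging signal with a gag fragment, the Rev response element for Rev-dependent nuclear export, and a cPPT/CTS element that aids nuclear import of the reverse-transcribed genome. It ends in a ΔU3 3' LTR, which inactivates LTR promoter activity after integration, and an SV40 polyadenylation signal lies just downstream. Two internal cassettes lie between the LTRs: an SV40 early promoter driving puromycin N-acetyltransferase for selection of transduced mammalian cells, and the strong constitutive EF-1α promoter driving the human RPA3 ORF, which encodes the small subunit of the heterotrimeric single-stranded-DNA-binding replication protein A complex. A WPRE downstream of the ORF enhances transcript stability and expression. The record describes a unique 24-bp barcode associated with each ORF, although it is not annotated in the feature table; the recorded insert size exceeds the annotated coding sequence, which could reflect such flanking sequence.

The construct is intended for stable RPA3 overexpression, alone or within pooled screens where the barcode identifies the delivered ORF, as in directed-differentiation studies.
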