Addgene plasmid #142378: TFORF1347
Purpose: Lentiviral vector for overexpressing transcription factor ORFs with unique 24-bp barcodes. Barcodes facilitate identification of transcription factors in pooled screens.
Depositing lab: Feng Zhang. Depositing organization: Broad Institute. Publication: A transcription factor atlas of directed differentiation. Joung J, Ma S, Tay T, Geiger-Schuller KR, Kirchgatterer PC, Verdine VK, Guo B, Arias-Garcia MA, Allen WE, Singh A, Kuksenko O, Abudayyeh OO, Gootenberg JS, Fu Z, Macrae RK, Buenrostro JD, Regev A, Zhang F. Cell. 2023 Jan 5;186(1):209-229.e26. doi: 10.1016/j.cell.2022.11.026. PubMed 36608654.
Backbone
  Vector backbone: pLX_TRC317
  Backbone manufacturer: Broad Institute Genetic Perturbation Platform
  Backbone size w/o insert (bp): 8264
  Vector type: Mammalian Expression, Lentiviral
  Selectable markers: Puromycin
Growth in bacteria
  Bacterial resistance: Ampicillin, 100 μg/mL
  Growth temperature: 37°C
  Growth strain: NEB Stable
  Copy number: High Copy
Gene/Insert
  Gene/Insert name: RPA3
  Species: H. sapiens (human)
  Insert size (bp): 467
  Entrez Gene: RPA3 (a.k.a. REPA3, RP-A p14)
  Promoter: EF1a
  Cloning method: Unknown
  Sequencing primers: 5′ GGGTGGAGACTGAAGTTAGGCCAG; 3′ CACATAGCGTAAAAGGAGCAACATAG
Terms and licenses: Academic/Nonprofit Terms; Industry Terms: Not Available to Industry
Depositor comments: NM_002947,ENST00000223129,ENST00000396682 . The transcription factor ORF portion of this plasmid was synthesized by Genewiz. Please test multiple small colonies in case of plasmid recombination. To make this collection available in a timely manner, a portion of this collection was not fully sequenced by Addgene. If an Addgene verified full plasmid sequence is not available, please contact us prior to placing an order to request the full sequence.
How to cite: TFORF1347 was a gift from Feng Zhang (Addgene plasmid # 142378 ; http://n2t.net/addgene:142378 ; RRID:Addgene_142378)
