>Addgene plasmid #142378 | TFORF1347 | depositor partial sequence | sequence record 279272 | Insert
ACCGCCACC
[363 nt withheld, positions 10-372]
TAGTAATGAACTAGTCCGTAACTTGAAAGTATTTCGATTTCTTGGCTTTATATATCTTGTGGAAAGGACG
AGGCAAGATTATACCACATCTTCCT
