>Addgene plasmid #142378 | TFORF1347 | depositor partial sequence | sequence record 279273 | Barcode
GGCAAGATTATACCACATCTTCCT
